>Addgene plasmid #125847 | pLVX-M-Flag-BAP1-H169Q | addgene full sequence | sequence record 246148 | Addgene NGS Result
TGGAAGGGCTAATTCACTCCCAAAGAAGACAAGATATCCTTGATCTGTGGATCTACCACACACAAGGCTA
CTTCCCTGATTAGCAGAACTACACACCAGGGCCAGGGGTCAGATATCCACTGACCTTTGGATGGTGCTAC
AAGCTAGTACCAGTTGAGCCAGATAAGGTAGAAGAGGCCAATAAAGGAGAGAACACCAGCTTGTTACACC
CTGTGAGCCTGCATGGGATGGATGACCCGGAGAGAGAAGTGTTAGAGTGGAGGTTTGACAGCCGCCTAGC
ATTTCATCACGTGGCCCGAGAGCTGCATCCGGAGTACTTCAAGAACTGCTGATATCGAGCTTGCTACAAG
GGACTTTCCGCTGGGGACTTTCCAGGGAGGCGTGGCCTGGGCGGGACTGGGGAGTGGCGAGCCCTCAGAT
CCTGCATATAAGCAGCTGCTTTTTGCCTGTACTGGGTCTCTCTGGTTAGACCAGATCTGAGCCTGGGAGC
TCTCTGGCTAACTAGGGAACCCACTGCTTAAGCCTCAATAAAGCTTGCCTTGAGTGCTTCAAGTAGTGTG
TGCCCGTCTGTTGTGTGACTCTGGTAACTAGAGATCCCTCAGACCCTTTTAGTCAGTGTGGAAAATCTCT
AGCAGTGGCGCCCGAACAGGGACTTGAAAGCGAAAGGGAAACCAGAGGAGCTCTCTCGACGCAGGACTCG
GCTTGCTGAAGCGCGCACGGCAAGAGGCGAGGGGCGGCGACTGGTGAGTACGCCAAAAATTTTGACTAGC
GGAGGCTAGAAGGAGAGAGATGGGTGCGAGAGCGTCAGTATTAAGCGGGGGAGAATTAGATCGCGATGGG
AAAAAATTCGGTTAAGGCCAGGGGGAAAGAAAAAATATAAATTAAAACATATAGTATGGGCAAGCAGGGA
GCTAGAACGATTCGCAGTTAATCCTGGCCTGTTAGAAACATCAGAAGGCTGTAGACAAATACTGGGACAG
CTACAACCATCCCTTCAGACAGGATCAGAAGAACTTAGATCATTATATAATACAGTAGCAACCCTCTATT
GTGTGCATCAAAGGATAGAGATAAAAGACACCAAGGAAGCTTTAGACAAGATAGAGGAAGAGCAAAACAA
AAGTAAGACCACCGCACAGCAAGCGGCCGGCCGCTGATCTTCAGACCTGGAGGAGGAGATATGAGGGACA
ATTGGAGAAGTGAATTATATAAATATAAAGTAGTAAAAATTGAACCATTAGGAGTAGCACCCACCAAGGC
AAAGAGAAGAGTGGTGCAGAGAGAAAAAAGAGCAGTGGGAATAGGAGCTTTGTTCCTTGGGTTCTTGGGA
GCAGCAGGAAGCACTATGGGCGCAGCGTCAATGACGCTGACGGTACAGGCCAGACAATTATTGTCTGGTA
TAGTGCAGCAGCAGAACAATTTGCTGAGGGCTATTGAGGCGCAACAGCATCTGTTGCAACTCACAGTCTG
GGGCATCAAGCAGCTCCAGGCAAGAATCCTGGCTGTGGAAAGATACCTAAAGGATCAACAGCTCCTGGGG
ATTTGGGGTTGCTCTGGAAAACTCATTTGCACCACTGCTGTGCCTTGGAATGCTAGTTGGAGTAATAAAT
CTCTGGAACAGATTTGGAATCACACGACCTGGATGGAGTGGGACAGAGAAATTAACAATTACACAAGCTT
AATACACTCCTTAATTGAAGAATCGCAAAACCAGCAAGAAAAGAATGAACAAGAATTATTGGAATTAGAT
AAATGGGCAAGTTTGTGGAATTGGTTTAACATAACAAATTGGCTGTGGTATATAAAATTATTCATAATGA
TAGTAGGAGGCTTGGTAGGTTTAAGAATAGTTTTTGCTGTACTTTCTATAGTGAATAGAGTTAGGCAGGG
ATATTCACCATTATCGTTTCAGACCCACCTCCCAACCCCGAGGGGACCCGACAGGCCCGAAGGAATAGAA
GAAGAAGGTGGAGAGAGAGACAGAGACAGATCCATTCGATTAGTGAACGGATCTCGACGGTATCGCCTTT
AAAAGAAAAGGGGGGATTGGGGGGTACAGTGCAGGGGAAAGAATAGTAGACATAATAGCAACAGACATAC
AAACTAAAGAATTACAAAAACAAATTACAAAAATTCAAAATTTTCGGGTTTATTACAGGGACAGCAGAGA
TCCAGTTTATCGATAAGCTTGGGAGTTCCGCGTTACATAACTTACGGTAAATGGCCCGCCTGGCTGACCG
CCCAACGACCCCCGCCCATTGACGTCAATAATGACGTATGTTCCCATAGTAACGCCAATAGGGACTTTCC
ATTGACGTCAATGGGTGGAGTATTTACGGTAAACTGCCCACTTGGCAGTACATCAAGTGTATCATATGCC
AAGTACGCCCCCTATTGACGTCAATGACGGTAAATGGCCCGCCTGGCATTATGCCCAGTACATGACCTTA
TGGGACTTTCCTACTTGGCAGTACATCTACGTATTAGTCATCGCTATTACCATGGTGATGCGGTTTTGGC
AGTACATCAATGGGCGTGGATAGCGGTTTGACTCACGGGGATTTCCAAGTCTCCACCCCATTGACGTCAA
TGGGAGTTTGTTTTGGCACCAAAATCAACGGGACTTTCCAAAATGTCGTAACAACTCCGCCCCATTGACG
CAAATGGGCGGTAGGCGTGTACGGTGGGAGGTCTATATAAGCAGAGCTCGTTTAGTGAACCGTCAGATCG
CCTGGAGACGCCATCCACGCTGTTTTGACCTCCATAGAAGACACCGACTCTACTAGAGGATCGCTAGCGC
TACCGGACTCAGATCTCGAGCTCATCGGGATCCAGGATGGACTACAAAGACGATGACGACAAGCTCGAGA
ATAAGGGCTGGCTGGAGCTGGAGAGCGACCCAGGCCTCTTCACCCTGCTCGTGGAAGATTTCGGTGTCAA
GGGGGTGCAAGTGGAGGAGATCTACGACCTTCAGAGCAAATGTCAGGGCCCTGTATATGGATTTATCTTC
CTGTTCAAATGGATCGAAGAGCGCCGGTCCCGGCGAAAGGTCTCTACCTTGGTGGATGATACGTCCGTGA
TTGATGATGATATTGTGAATAACATGTTCTTTGCCCACCAGCTGATACCCAACTCTTGTGCAACTCATGC
CTTGCTGAGCGTGCTCCTGAACTGCAGCAGCGTGGACCTGGGACCCACCCTGAGTCGCATGAAGGACTTC
ACCAAGGGTTTTAGCCCTGAGAGCAAAGGATATGCGATTGGCAATGCCCCGGAGTTGGCCAAGGCCCATA
ATAGCCATGCCAGGCCCGAGCCACGCCACCTCCCTGAGAAGCAGAATGGCCTTAGTGCAGTGCGGACCAT
GGAGGCGTTCCAATTTGTCAGCTATGTGCCTATCACAGGCCGGCTCTTTGAGCTGGATGGGCTGAAGGTC
TACCCCATTGACCATGGGCCCTGGGGGGAGGACGAGGAGTGGACAGACAAGGCCCGGCGGGTCATCATGG
AGCGTATCGGCCTCGCCACTGCAGGGGAGCCCTACCACGACATCCGCTTCAACCTGATGGCAGTGGTGCC
CGACCGCAGGATCAAGTATGAGGCCAGGCTGCATGTGCTGAAGGTGAACCGTCAGACAGTACTAGAGGCT
CTGCAGCAGCTGATAAGAGTAACACAGCCAGAGCTGATTCAGACCCACAAGTCTCAAGAGTCACAGCTGC
CTGAGGAGTCCAAGTCAGCCAGCAACAAGTCCCCGCTGGTGCTGGAAGCAAACAGGGCCCCTGCAGCCTC
TGAGGGCAACCACACAGATGGTGCAGAGGAGGCGGCTGGTTCATGCGCACAAGCCCCATCCCACAGCCCT
CCCAACAAACCCAAGCTAGTGGTGAAGCCTCCAGGCAGCAGCCTCAATGGGGTTCACCCCAACCCCACTC
CCATTGTCCAGCGGCTGCCGGCCTTTCTAGACAATCACAATTATGCCAAGTCCCCCATGCAGGAGGAAGA
AGACCTGGCGGCAGGTGTGGGCCGCAGCCGAGTTCCAGTCCGCCCACCCCAGCAGTACTCAGATGATGAG
GATGACTATGAGGATGACGAGGAGGATGACGTGCAGAACACCAACTCTGCCCTTAGGTATAAGGGGAAGG
GAACAGGGAAGCCAGGGGCATTGAGCGGTTCTGCTGATGGGCAACTGTCAGTGCTGCAGCCCAACACCAT
CAACGTCTTGGCTGAGAAGCTCAAAGAGTCCCAGAAGGACCTCTCAATTCCTCTGTCCATCAAGACTAGC
AGCGGGGCTGGGAGTCCGGCTGTGGCAGTGCCCACACACTCGCAGCCCTCACCCACCCCCAGCAATGAGA
GTACAGACACGGCCTCTGAGATCGGCAGTGCTTTCAACTCGCCACTGCGCTCGCCTATCCGCTCAGCCAA
CCCGACGCGGCCCTCCAGCCCTGTCACCTCCCACATCTCCAAGGTGCTTTTTGGAGAGGATGACAGCCTG
CTGCGTGTTGACTGCATACGCTACAACCGTGCTGTCCGTGATCTGGGTCCTGTCATCAGCACAGGCCTGC
TGCACCTGGCTGAGGATGGGGTGCTGAGTCCCCTGGCGCTGACAGAGGGTGGGAAGGGTTCCTCGCCCTC
CATCAGACCAATCCAAGGCAGCCAGGGGTCCAGCAGCCCAGTGGAGAAGGAGGTCGTGGAAGCCACGGAC
AGCAGAGAGAAGACGGGGATGGTGAGGCCTGGCGAGCCCTTGAGTGGGGAGAAATACTCACCCAAGGAGC
TGCTGGCACTGCTGAAGTGTGTGGAGGCTGAGATTGCAAACTATGAGGCGTGCCTCAAGGAGGAGGTAGA
GAAGAGGAAGAAGTTCAAGATTGATGACCAGAGAAGGACCCACAACTACGATGAGTTCATCTGCACCTTT
ATCTCCATGCTGGCTCAGGAAGGCATGCTGGCCAACCTAGTGGAGCAGAACATCTCCGTGCGGCGGCGCC
AAGGGGTCAGCATCGGCCGGCTCCACAAGCAGCGGAAGCCTGACCGGCGGAAACGCTCTCGCCCCTACAA
GGCCAAGCGCCAGTGAGAATTCCGACATGCTCTAGATAATTCTACCGGGTAGGGGAGGCGCTTTTCCCAA
GGCAGTCTGGAGCATGCGCTTTAGCAGCCCCGCTGGGCACTTGGCGCTACACAAGTGGCCTCTGGCCTCG
CACACATTCCACATCCACCGGTAGGCGCCAACCGGCTCCGTTCTTTGGTGGCCCCTTCGCGCCACCTTCT
ACTCCTCCCCTAGTCAGGAAGTTCCCCCCCGCCCCGCAGCTCGCGTCGTGCAGGACGTGACAAATGGAAG
TAGCACGTCTCACTAGTCTCGTGCAGATGGACAGCACCGCTGAGCAATGGAAGCGGGTAGGCCTTTGGGG
CAGCGGCCAATAGCAGCTTTGCTCCTTCGCTTTCTGGGCTCAGAGGCTGGGAAGGGGTGGGTCCGGGGGC
GGGCTCAGGGGCGGGCTCAGGGGCGGGGCGGGCGCCCGAAGGTCCTCCGGAGGCCCGGCATTCTGCACGC
TTCAAAAGCGCACGTCTGCCGCGCTGTTCTCCTCTTCCTCATCTCCGGGCCTTTCGACCTGCAGCCCAAG
CTTACCATGACCGAGTACAAGCCCACGGTGCGCCTCGCCACCCGCGACGACGTCCCCAGGGCCGTACGCA
CCCTCGCCGCCGCGTTCGCCGACTACCCCGCCACGCGCCACACCGTCGATCCGGACCGCCACATCGAGCG
GGTCACCGAGCTGCAAGAACTCTTCCTCACGCGCGTCGGGCTCGACATCGGCAAGGTGTGGGTCGCGGAC
GACGGCGCCGCGGTGGCGGTCTGGACCACGCCGGAGAGCGTCGAAGCGGGGGCGGTGTTCGCCGAGATCG
GCCCGCGCATGGCCGAGTTGAGCGGTTCCCGGCTGGCCGCGCAGCAACAGATGGAAGGCCTCCTGGCGCC
GCACCGGCCCAAGGAGCCCGCGTGGTTCCTGGCCACCGTCGGCGTCTCGCCCGACCACCAGGGCAAGGGT
CTGGGCAGCGCCGTCGTGCTCCCCGGAGTGGAGGCGGCCGAGCGCGCCGGGGTGCCCGCCTTCCTGGAGA
CCTCCGCGCCCCGCAACCTCCCCTTCTACGAGCGGCTCGGCTTCACCGTCACCGCCGACGTCGAGGTGCC
CGAAGGACCGCGCACCTGGTGCATGACCCGCAAGCCCGGTGCCTGACCGCGTCTGGAACAATCAACCTCT
GGATTACAAAATTTGTGAAAGATTGACTGGTATTCTTAACTATGTTGCTCCTTTTACGCTATGTGGATAC
GCTGCTTTAATGCCTTTGTATCATGCTATTGCTTCCCGTATGGCTTTCATTTTCTCCTCCTTGTATAAAT
CCTGGTTGCTGTCTCTTTATGAGGAGTTGTGGCCCGTTGTCAGGCAACGTGGCGTGGTGTGCACTGTGTT
TGCTGACGCAACCCCCACTGGTTGGGGCATTGCCACCACCTGTCAGCTCCTTTCCGGGACTTTCGCTTTC
CCCCTCCCTATTGCCACGGCGGAACTCATCGCCGCCTGCCTTGCCCGCTGCTGGACAGGGGCTCGGCTGT
TGGGCACTGACAATTCCGTGGTGTTGTCGGGGAAGCTGACGTCCTTTCCATGGCTGCTCGCCTGTGTTGC
CACCTGGATTCTGCGCGGGACGTCCTTCTGCTACGTCCCTTCGGCCCTCAATCCAGCGGACCTTCCTTCC
CGCGGCCTGCTGCCGGCTCTGCGGCCTCTTCCGCGTCTTCGCCTTCGCCCTCAGACGAGTCGGATCTCCC
TTTGGGCCGCCTCCCCGCCTGGAATTAATTCTGCAGTCGAGACCTAGAAAAACATGGAGCAATCACAAGT
AGCAATACAGCAGCTACCAATGCTGATTGTGCCTGGCTAGAAGCACAAGAGGAGGAGGAGGTGGGTTTTC
CAGTCACACCTCAGGTACCTTTAAGACCAATGACTTACAAGGCAGCTGTAGATCTTAGCCACTTTTTAAA
AGAAAAGAGGGGACTGGAAGGGCTAATTCACTCCCAACGAAGACAAGATATCCTTGATCTGTGGATCTAC
CACACACAAGGCTACTTCCCTGATTAGCAGAACTACACACCAGGGCCAGGGGTCAGATATCCACTGACCT
TTGGATGGTGCTACAAGCTAGTACCAGTTGAGCCAGATAAGGTAGAAGAGGCCAATAAAGGAGAGAACAC
CAGCTTGTTACACCCTGTGAGCCTGCATGGGATGGATGACCCGGAGAGAGAAGTGTTAGAGTGGAGGTTT
GACAGCCGCCTAGCATTTCATCACGTGGCCCGAGAGCTGCATCCGGAGTACTTCAAGAACTGCTGATATC
GAGCTTGCTACAAGGGACTTTCCGCTGGGGACTTTCCAGGGAGGCGTGGCCTGGGCGGGACTGGGGAGTG
GCGAGCCCTCAGATCCTGCATATAAGCAGCTGCTTTTTGCCTGTACTGGGTCTCTCTGGTTAGACCAGAT
CTGAGCCTGGGAGCTCTCTGGCTAACTAGGGAACCCACTGCTTAAGCCTCAATAAAGCTTGCCTTGAGTG
CTTCAAGTAGTGTGTGCCCGTCTGTTGTGTGACTCTGGTAACTAGAGATCCCTCAGACCCTTTTAGTCAG
TGTGGAAAATCTCTAGCAGTAGTAGTTCATGTCATCTTATTATTCAGTATTTATAACTTGCAAAGAAATG
AATATCAGAGAGTGAGAGGCCTTGACATTGCTAGCGTTTTACCGTCGACCTCTAGCTAGAGCTTGGCGTA
ATCATGGTCATAGCTGTTTCCTGTGTGAAATTGTTATCCGCTCACAATTCCACACAACATACGAGCCGGA
AGCATAAAGTGTAAAGCCTGGGGTGCCTAATGAGTGAGCTAACTCACATTAATTGCGTTGCGCTCACTGC
CCGCTTTCCAGTCGGGAAACCTGTCGTGCCAGCTGCATTAATGAATCGGCCAACGCGCGGGGAGAGGCGG
TTTGCGTATTGGGCGCTCTTCCGCTTCCTCGCTCACTGACTCGCTGCGCTCGGTCGTTCGGCTGCGGCGA
GCGGTATCAGCTCACTCAAAGGCGGTAATACGGTTATCCACAGAATCAGGGGATAACGCAGGAAAGAACA
TGTGAGCAAAAGGCCAGCAAAAGGCCAGGAACCGTAAAAAGGCCGCGTTGCTGGCGTTTTTCCATAGGCT
CCGCCCCCCTGACGAGCATCACAAAAATCGACGCTCAAGTCAGAGGTGGCGAAACCCGACAGGACTATAA
AGATACCAGGCGTTTCCCCCTGGAAGCTCCCTCGTGCGCTCTCCTGTTCCGACCCTGCCGCTTACCGGAT
ACCTGTCCGCCTTTCTCCCTTCGGGAAGCGTGGCGCTTTCTCATAGCTCACGCTGTAGGTATCTCAGTTC
GGTGTAGGTCGTTCGCTCCAAGCTGGGCTGTGTGCACGAACCCCCCGTTCAGCCCGACCGCTGCGCCTTA
TCCGGTAACTATCGTCTTGAGTCCAACCCGGTAAGACACGACTTATCGCCACTGGCAGCAGCCACTGGTA
ACAGGATTAGCAGAGCGAGGTATGTAGGCGGTGCTACAGAGTTCTTGAAGTGGTGGCCTAACTACGGCTA
CACTAGAAGAACAGTATTTGGTATCTGCGCTCTGCTGAAGCCAGTTACCTTCGGAAAAAGAGTTGGTAGC
TCTTGATCCGGCAAACAAACCACCGCTGGTAGCGGTGGTTTTTTTGTTTGCAAGCAGCAGATTACGCGCA
GAAAAAAAGGATCTCAAGAAGATCCTTTGATCTTTTCTACGGGGTCTGACGCTCAGTGGAACGAAAACTC
ACGTTAAGGGATTTTGGTCATGAGATTATCAAAAAGGATCTTCACCTAGATCCTTTTAAATTAAAAATGA
AGTTTTAAATCAATCTAAAGTATATATGAGTAAACTTGGTCTGACAGTTACCAATGCTTAATCAGTGAGG
CACCTATCTCAGCGATCTGTCTATTTCGTTCATCCATAGTTGCCTGACTCCCCGTCGTGTAGATAACTAC
GATACGGGAGGGCTTACCATCTGGCCCCAGTGCTGCAATGATACCGCGAGACCCACGCTCACCGGCTCCA
GATTTATCAGCAATAAACCAGCCAGCCGGAAGGGCCGAGCGCAGAAGTGGTCCTGCAACTTTATCCGCCT
CCATCCAGTCTATTAATTGTTGCCGGGAAGCTAGAGTAAGTAGTTCGCCAGTTAATAGTTTGCGCAACGT
TGTTGCCATTGCTACAGGCATCGTGGTGTCACGCTCGTCGTTTGGTATGGCTTCATTCAGCTCCGGTTCC
CAACGATCAAGGCGAGTTACATGATCCCCCATGTTGTGCAAAAAAGCGGTTAGCTCCTTCGGTCCTCCGA
TCGTTGTCAGAAGTAAGTTGGCCGCAGTGTTATCACTCATGGTTATGGCAGCACTGCATAATTCTCTTAC
TGTCATGCCATCCGTAAGATGCTTTTCTGTGACTGGTGAGTACTCAACCAAGTCATTCTGAGAATAGTGT
ATGCGGCGACCGAGTTGCTCTTGCCCGGCGTCAATACGGGATAATACCGCGCCACATAGCAGAACTTTAA
AAGTGCTCATCATTGGAAAACGTTCTTCGGGGCGAAAACTCTCAAGGATCTTACCGCTGTTGAGATCCAG
TTCGATGTAACCCACTCGTGCACCCAACTGATCTTCAGCATCTTTTACTTTCACCAGCGTTTCTGGGTGA
GCAAAAACAGGAAGGCAAAATGCCGCAAAAAAGGGAATAAGGGCGACACGGAAATGTTGAATACTCATAC
TCTTCCTTTTTCAATATTATTGAAGCATTTATCAGGGTTATTGTCTCATGAGCGGATACATATTTGAATG
TATTTAGAAAAATAAACAAATAGGGGTTCCGCGCACATTTCCCCGAAAAGTGCCACCTGACGTCGACGGA
TCGGGAGATCAACTTGTTTATTGCAGCTTATAATGGTTACAAATAAAGCAATAGCATCACAAATTTCACA
AATAAAGCATTTTTTTCACTGCATTCTAGTTGTGGTTTGTCCAAACTCATCAATGTATCTTATCATGTCT
GGATCAACTGGATAACTCAAGCTAACCAAAATCATCCCAAACTTCCCACCCCATACCCTATTACCACTGC
CAATTACCTGTGGTTTCATTTACTCTAAACCTGTGATTCCTCTGAATTATTTTCATTTTAAAGAAATTGT
ATTTGTTAAATATGTACTACAAACTTAGTAGT
Features (pLannotate 1.2.2; 25 found; start..end, strand, type, name):
    377..634     +  LTR            5' LTR (truncated): truncated 5' long terminal repeat (LTR) from HIV-1
    681..806     +  misc_feature   HIV-1 Ψ: packaging signal of human immunodeficiency virus type 1
    790..1128    +  CDS            HIV-1 gag (fragment): gag protein from human immunodeficiency virus 1; gag
   1303..1536    +  misc_feature   RRE: The Rev response element (RRE) of HIV-1 allows for Rev-dependent mRNA export from the nucleus to the cytoplasm.
   1913..2013    +  CDS            Rev (fragment): human immunodeficiency virus 1 (HIV-1) Rev protein; rev; enhances nuclear export of unspliced and incompletely spliced viral mRNAs
   2028..2143    +  misc_feature   cPPT/CTS: central polypurine tract and central termination sequence of HIV-1 (lacking the first T)
   2201..2504    +  enhancer       CMV enhancer: human cytomegalovirus immediate early enhancer
   2505..2708    +  promoter       CMV promoter: human cytomegalovirus (CMV) immediate early promoter
   2793..2824    +  misc_feature   MCS (fragment): multiple cloning site
   2839..2859    +  CDS            3xFLAG (fragment): three tandem FLAG® epitope tags
   2870..5053    +  CDS            BAP1: BAP1_HUMAN - Also known as KIAA0272 From Homo sapiens (Human).
   5087..5586    +  promoter       PGK promoter: mouse phosphoglycerate kinase 1 promoter
   5607..6206    +  CDS            PuroR: puromycin N-acetyltransferase; pac from Streptomyces alboniger; confers resistance to puromycin
   6220..6808    +  misc_feature   WPRE: woodchuck hepatitis virus posttranscriptional regulatory element
   6825..7343    +  CDS            nef (fragment): NEF_HV1BR - Experimental evidence at protein level: Swiss-Prot protein existence level 1. Extracellular Nef protein targets CD4(+) T-lymphocytes for apoptosis by interacting with CXCR4 surface receptors (PubMed:14990729). From Human immunodeficiency virus type 1 group M subtype B (isolate BRU/LAI) (HIV-1).
   7391..7648    +  LTR            5' LTR (truncated): truncated 5' long terminal repeat (LTR) from HIV-1
   7801..7817    -  protein_bind   lac operator: The lac repressor binds to the lac operator to inhibit transcription in E. coli. This inhibition can be relieved by adding lactose or isopropyl-β-D-thiogalactopyranoside (IPTG). lac repressor encoded by lacI
   7825..7855    -  promoter       lac promoter: promoter for the E. coli lac operon
   7870..7891    -  protein_bind   CAP binding site: CAP binding activates transcription in the presence of cAMP. E. coli catabolite activator protein
   7904..7996    -  CDS            lacI (fragment): lac repressor; lacI; The lac repressor binds to the lac operator to inhibit transcription in E. coli. This inhibition can be relieved by adding lactose or isopropyl-β-D-thiogalactopyranoside (IPTG).
   8179..8767    -  rep_origin     ori: high-copy-number ColE1/pMB1/pBR322/pUC origin of replication
   8938..9798    -  CDS            AmpR: β-lactamase; bla; confers resistance to ampicillin, carbenicillin, and related antibiotics
   9799..9903    -  promoter       AmpR promoter: bla
   9951..10085   +  polyA_signal   SV40 poly(A) signal: SV40 polyadenylation signal
  10252..329     +  CDS            nef (fragment) (across the origin): NEF_HV1BR - Experimental evidence at protein level: Swiss-Prot protein existence level 1. Extracellular Nef protein targets CD4(+) T-lymphocytes for apoptosis by interacting with CXCR4 surface receptors (PubMed:14990729). From Human immunodeficiency virus type 1 group M subtype B (isolate BRU/LAI) (HIV-1).
