[The description below was written by a language model from this plasmid's Addgene catalogue record and pLannotate feature annotations shown in this document.]
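Description:
pLVX-M-Flag-BAP1-H169Q is an HIV-1-based lentiviral transfer plasmid built on the pLVX-puro backbone for expressing an N-terminally Flag-tagged mutant of human BAP1 (BRCA1 associated protein 1) in mammalian cells. In bacteria it is maintained through a high-copy ColE1/pUC-type origin and selected with ampicillin via the β-lactamase gene. Remnants of a lac promoter/operator region and an SV40 polyadenylation signal sit in the plasmid backbone outside the viral unit.

The viral cassette is flanked by two HIV-1 LTRs. The automated annotation labels both as truncated 5' LTRs and calls adjacent nef-derived fragments, which probably correspond to sequence overlapping the LTR U3 regions. Between the LTRs are the Ψ packaging signal with a partial gag sequence, the Rev response element for Rev-dependent nuclear export of the genomic RNA, and the cPPT/CTS, which aids nuclear import of the reverse-transcribed genome. These elements allow the RNA to be packaged when helper functions are supplied in trans.

Inside the cassette, the CMV immediate early enhancer and promoter drive a short Flag epitope (annotated as a fragment of 3xFLAG) followed by the BAP1 coding sequence carrying the H169Q substitution. Downstream, a mouse PGK promoter independently drives puromycin N-acetyltransferase, so transduced cells can be selected with puromycin. A WPRE precedes the 3' LTR to enhance transcript expression.

The stated purpose is simply expression of mutant BAP1-H169Q. The associated publication concerns BAP1 in ferroptosis regulation and tumour suppression, but the record does not describe the functional consequence of the mutation.
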