Addgene plasmid #125847: pLVX-M-Flag-BAP1-H169Q
Purpose: express mutant BAP1-H169Q
Depositing lab: Boyi Gan. Depositing organization: University of Texas MD Anderson Cancer Center. Publication: BAP1 links metabolic regulation of ferroptosis to tumour suppression. Zhang Y, Shi J, Liu X, Feng L, Gong Z, Koppula P, Sirohi K, Li X, Wei Y, Lee H, Zhuang L, Chen G, Xiao ZD, Hung MC, Chen J, Huang P, Li W, Gan B. Nat Cell Biol. 2018 Oct;20(10):1181-1192. doi: 10.1038/s41556-018-0178-0. Epub 2018 Sep 10. PubMed 30202049.
Backbone
  Vector backbone: pLVX-puro
  Vector type: Lentiviral
  Selectable markers: Puromycin
Growth in bacteria
  Bacterial resistance: Ampicillin, 100 μg/mL
  Growth temperature: 37°C
  Growth strain: NEB Stable
  Copy number: High Copy
Gene/Insert
  Gene/Insert name: BAP1 (BRCA1 associated protein 1)
  Species: H. sapiens (human)
  Mutation: H169Q
  Entrez Gene: BAP1 (a.k.a. HUCEP-13, KURIS, TPDS1, UBM2, UCHL2, UVM2, hucep-6)
  Tag / fusion protein: Flag (N terminal on insert)
  Cloning method: Restriction Enzyme; 5′ cloning site Unknown (unknown if destroyed)
Terms and licenses: Academic/Nonprofit Terms; Industry Terms: Not Available to Industry
How to cite: pLVX-M-Flag-BAP1-H169Q was a gift from Boyi Gan (Addgene plasmid # 125847 ; http://n2t.net/addgene:125847 ; RRID:Addgene_125847)
